Addgene plasmid #205167: pAG1169 FIREmate-ECFP-Cb5
Purpose: Expresses FIREmate-ECFP-Cb5 in mammalian cells
Depositing lab: Arnaud Gautier. Publication: A fluorogenic chemically induced dimerization technology for controlling, imaging and sensing protein proximity. Bottone S, Joliot O, Cakil ZV, El Hajji L, Rakotoarison LM, Boncompain G, Perez F, Gautier A. Nat Methods. 2023 Aug 28. doi: 10.1038/s41592-023-01988-8. PubMed 37640938.
Backbone
  Vector backbone: pIRES
  Backbone size w/o insert (bp): 4005
  Vector type: Mammalian Expression
  Selectable markers: Neomycin (select with G418)
Growth in bacteria
  Bacterial resistance: Kanamycin, 50 μg/mL
  Growth temperature: 37°C
  Growth strain: DH5alpha
  Copy number: High Copy
Gene/Insert
  Gene/Insert name: FIREmate-ECFP-Cb5
  Cloning method: Gibson Cloning
  Sequencing primers: 5′ cgcaaatgggcggtaggcgtg
Terms and licenses: Academic/Nonprofit Terms; Industry Terms: Not Available to Industry
How to cite: pAG1169 FIREmate-ECFP-Cb5 was a gift from Arnaud Gautier (Addgene plasmid # 205167 ; http://n2t.net/addgene:205167 ; RRID:Addgene_205167)
