[The description below was written by a language model from this plasmid's Addgene catalogue record and pLannotate feature annotations shown in this document.]
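Description:
pAG1169 FIREmate-ECFP-Cb5 is a 5.2 kb mammalian expression plasmid, catalogued as built on a pIRES backbone, although the annotated feature table shows no IRES element and instead resembles a single-cistron CMV expression vector. It replicates in E. coli at high copy from a ColE1/pUC-type origin and also carries an f1 phage origin. A single NeoR/KanR (Tn5 aminoglycoside phosphotransferase) gene serves both hosts. The bacterial bla promoter drives it for kanamycin selection, and the SV40 enhancer/early promoter with an HSV TK polyadenylation signal drives it for G418 selection in mammalian cells. The short ble, bGH poly(A) and SV40 large T antigen fragment annotations appear to be backbone remnants rather than functional parts.

The payload is a three-part fusion expressed from the human CMV immediate early enhancer and promoter and terminated by an SV40 poly(A) signal. At the N-terminus is FIREmate, which the annotation software detects as a fragment related to the photoactive-yellow-protein-derived FAST tag. It is followed by the cyan fluorescent protein ECFP and a C-terminal fragment of rat cytochrome b5 (Cb5). That short Cb5 segment is presumably the tail-anchor region of this membrane-bound protein, which would tether the fusion to intracellular membranes, but the record does not state the intended localisation. ECFP lets the anchored fusion be seen independently of any added ligand.

The associated publication describes a fluorogenic chemically induced dimerization technology for controlling, imaging and sensing protein proximity. In that context the construct most likely provides a membrane-anchored FIREmate partner to which a complementary tagged protein can be recruited upon addition of a fluorogenic inducer. The record itself says only that the plasmid expresses FIREmate-ECFP-Cb5 in mammalian cells.
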