Features (pLannotate 1.2.2; 15 found; start..end, strand, type, name):
     61..364     +  enhancer       CMV enhancer: human cytomegalovirus immediate early enhancer
    365..568     +  promoter       CMV promoter: human cytomegalovirus (CMV) immediate early promoter
    613..958     +  CDS            Y-FAST (fragment): small protein tag, derived from photoactive yellow protein, that allows in vivo fluorescent labeling by addition of a cell-permeant fluorogen (Plamont et al., 2016)
    979..1695    +  CDS            ECFP: ECFP is a basic (constitutively fluorescent) cyan fluorescent protein published in 1996, derived from Aequorea victoria. It has low acid sensitivity.
   1711..1815    +  CDS            Cyb5a (fragment): CYB5_RAT - Also known as Cyb5. Experimental evidence at protein level: Swiss-Prot protein existence level 1. Cytochrome b5 is a membrane-bound hemoprotein functioning as an electron carrier for several membrane-bound oxygenases. It is also involved in several steps of the sterol biosynthesis pathway, particularly in the C-6 double bond introduction during the C-6 desaturation. From Rattus norvegicus (Rat).
   1834..1917    +  CDS            large T antigen (fragment): large T antigen from SV40 (simian virus 40)
   1940..2061    +  polyA_signal   SV40 poly(A) signal: SV40 polyadenylation signal
   2095..2523    -  rep_origin     f1 ori (sequence partly withheld): f1 bacteriophage origin of replication; arrow indicates direction of (+) strand synthesis
   2550..2654    +  promoter       AmpR promoter: bla
   2656..3013    +  promoter       SV40 promoter: SV40 enhancer and early promoter
   3048..3842    +  CDS            NeoR/KanR: aminoglycoside phosphotransferase from Tn5; aph(3')-II (or nptII); confers resistance to neomycin, kanamycin, and G418 (Geneticin®)
   3863..4015    +  CDS            ble (fragment): BLE_KLEPN - Experimental evidence at protein level: Swiss-Prot protein existence level 1. Binding protein with a strong affinity to the bleomycin family of antibiotics. Binds to CL990; an antimitotic-antibiotic compound. From Klebsiella pneumoniae.
   4074..4121    +  polyA_signal   HSV TK poly(A) signal: herpes simplex virus thymidine kinase polyadenylation signal (Cole and Stacy, 1985)
   4212..4228    -  polyA_signal   bGH poly(A) signal (fragment): bovine growth hormone polyadenylation signal
   4450..5038    +  rep_origin     ori: high-copy-number ColE1/pMB1/pBR322/pUC origin of replication
>Addgene plasmid #205167 | pAG1169 FIREmate-ECFP-Cb5 | addgene full sequence | sequence record 406786 | Addgene NGS Result
TAGTTATTAATAGTAATCAATTACGGGGTCATTAGTTCATAGCCCATATATGGAGTTCCGCGTTACATAA
CTTACGGTAAATGGCCCGCCTGGCTGACCGCCCAACGACCCCCGCCCATTGACGTCAATAATGACGTATG
TTCCCATAGTAACGCCAATAGGGACTTTCCATTGACGTCAATGGGTGGAGTATTTACGGTAAACTGCCCA
CTTGGCAGTACATCAAGTGTATCATATGCCAAGTACGCCCCCTATTGACGTCAATGACGGTAAATGGCCC
GCCTGGCATTATGCCCAGTACATGACCTTATGGGACTTTCCTACTTGGCAGTACATCTACGTATTAGTCA
TCGCTATTACCATGGTGATGCGGTTTTGGCAGTACATCAATGGGCGTGGATAGCGGTTTGACTCACGGGG
ATTTCCAAGTCTCCACCCCATTGACGTCAATGGGAGTTTGTTTTGGCACCAAAATCAACGGGACTTTCCA
AAATGTCGTAACAACTCCGCCCCATTGACGCAAATGGGCGGTAGGCGTGTACGGTGGGAGGTCTATATAA
GCAGAGCTGGTTTAGTGAACCGTCAGATCCGCTAGCGCTACCGGTCGCCACCATGGAGCATGTTGCCTTT
GGCAGTGAGGACATCGAGAACACTCTGGCCAATATGGACGACGAACAACTGGATAGGTTGGCCTTTGGCG
TAATTCAGCTCGATGGTGACGGGAATATCCTGCTGTACAATGCTGCTGAAGGGGACATCACTGGCAGAGA
TCCCAAACAGGTGATTGGGAAGAACTTCTTCAAGGATGTTGCACCTGGAACGGATACTCCCGAGTTTTAC
GGCAAATTCAAGGAAGGCGCAGCGTCAGGGAATCTGAACACCATGTTCGAATGGACGATACCGACAAGCA
GGGGACCAACCAAGGTCAAGGTGCACTTGAAGAAAGCCCTTTCCGGTGGTGCTAGTGGTGGTGCTAGTAT
GGTGAGCAAGGGCGAGGAGCTGTTCACCGGGGTGGTGCCCATCCTGGTCGAGCTGGACGGCGACGTAAAC
GGCCACAAGTTCAGCGTGTCCGGCGAGGGCGAGGGCGATGCCACCTACGGCAAGCTGACCCTGAAGTTCA
TCTGCACCACCGGCAAGCTGCCCGTGCCCTGGCCCACCCTCGTGACCACCCTGACCTGGGGCGTGCAGTG
CTTCAGCCGCTACCCCGACCACATGAAGCAGCACGACTTCTTCAAGTCCGCCATGCCCGAAGGCTACGTC
CAGGAGCGCACCATCTTCTTCAAGGACGACGGCAACTACAAGACCCGCGCCGAGGTGAAGTTCGAGGGCG
ACACCCTGGTGAACCGCATCGAGCTGAAGGGCATCGACTTCAAGGAGGACGGCAACATCCTGGGGCACAA
GCTGGAGTACAACTACATCAGCCACAACGTCTATATCACCGCCGACAAGCAGAAGAACGGCATCAAGGCC
AACTTCAAGATCCGCCACAACATCGAGGACGGCAGCGTGCAGCTCGCCGACCACTACCAGCAGAACACCC
CCATCGGCGACGGCCCCGTGCTGCTGCCCGACAACCACTACCTGAGCACCCAGTCCGCCCTGAGCAAAGA
CCCCAACGAGAAGCGCGATCACATGGTCCTGCTGGAGTTCGTGACCGCCGCCGGGATCACTCTCGGCATG
GACGAGCTGTACAAGTCCGGACTCAGATCTATCACCACCGTGGAGTCCAACTCCTCCTGGTGGACCAACT
GGGTGATCCCCGCCATCTCCGCCCTGGTGGTGGCCCTGATGTACCGCCTATACATGGCCGAGGACTAGGC
GGCCGCGACTCTAGATCATAATCAGCCATACCACATTTGTAGAGGTTTTACTTGCTTTAAAAAACCTCCC
ACACCTCCCCCTGAACCTGAAACATAAAATGAATGCAATTGTTGTTGTTAACTTGTTTATTGCAGCTTAT
AATGGTTACAAATAAAGCAATAGCATCACAAATTTCACAAATAAAGCATTTTTTTCACTGCATTCTAGTT
GTGGTTTGTCCAAACTCATCAATGTATCTTAAGGCGTAAATTGTAAGCGTTAATATTTTGTTAAAATTCG
CGTTAAATTTTTGTTAAATCAGCTCATTTTTTAACCAATAGGCCGAAATCGGCAAAATCCCTTATAAATC
AAAAGAATAGACCGAGATAGGGT
[37 nt withheld, positions 2194-2230]
AAAGAACGTGGACTCCAACGTCAAAGG
[49 nt withheld, positions 2258-2306]
T
[91 nt withheld, positions 2308-2398]
G
[124 nt withheld, positions 2400-2523]
CAGGTGGCACTTTTCGGGGAAATGTGCGCGGAACCCCTATTTGTTTATTTTTCTAAATACATTCAAATAT
GTATCCGCTCATGAGACAATAACCCTGATAAATGCTTCAATAATATTGAAAAAGGAAGAGTCCTGAGGCG
GAAAGAACCAGCTGTGGAATGTGTGTCAGTTAGGGTGTGGAAAGTCCCCAGGCTCCCCAGCAGGCAGAAG
TATGCAAAGCATGCATCTCAATTAGTCAGCAACCAGGTGTGGAAAGTCCCCAGGCTCCCCAGCAGGCAGA
AGTATGCAAAGCATGCATCTCAATTAGTCAGCAACCATAGTCCCGCCCCTAACTCCGCCCATCCCGCCCC
TAACTCCGCCCAGTTCCGCCCATTCTCCGCCCCATGGCTGACTAATTTTTTTTATTTATGCAGAGGCCGA
GGCCGCCTCGGCCTCTGAGCTATTCCAGAAGTAGTGAGGAGGCTTTTTTGGAGGCCTAGGCTTTTGCAAA
GATCGATCAAGAGACAGGATGAGGATCGTTTCGCATGATTGAACAAGATGGATTGCACGCAGGTTCTCCG
GCCGCTTGGGTGGAGAGGCTATTCGGCTATGACTGGGCACAACAGACAATCGGCTGCTCTGATGCCGCCG
TGTTCCGGCTGTCAGCGCAGGGGCGCCCGGTTCTTTTTGTCAAGACCGACCTGTCCGGTGCCCTGAATGA
ACTGCAAGACGAGGCAGCGCGGCTATCGTGGCTGGCCACGACGGGCGTTCCTTGCGCAGCTGTGCTCGAC
GTTGTCACTGAAGCGGGAAGGGACTGGCTGCTATTGGGCGAAGTGCCGGGGCAGGATCTCCTGTCATCTC
ACCTTGCTCCTGCCGAGAAAGTATCCATCATGGCTGATGCAATGCGGCGGCTGCATACGCTTGATCCGGC
TACCTGCCCATTCGACCACCAAGCGAAACATCGCATCGAGCGAGCACGTACTCGGATGGAAGCCGGTCTT
GTCGATCAGGATGATCTGGACGAAGAGCATCAGGGGCTCGCGCCAGCCGAACTGTTCGCCAGGCTCAAGG
CGAGCATGCCCGACGGCGAGGATCTCGTCGTGACCCATGGCGATGCCTGCTTGCCGAATATCATGGTGGA
AAATGGCCGCTTTTCTGGATTCATCGACTGTGGCCGGCTGGGTGTGGCGGACCGCTATCAGGACATAGCG
TTGGCTACCCGTGATATTGCTGAAGAGCTTGGCGGCGAATGGGCTGACCGCTTCCTCGTGCTTTACGGTA
TCGCCGCTCCCGATTCGCAGCGCATCGCCTTCTATCGCCTTCTTGACGAGTTCTTCTGAGCGGGACTCTG
GGGTTCGAAATGACCGACCAAGCGACGCCCAACCTGCCATCACGAGATTTCGATTCCACCGCCGCCTTCT
ATGAAAGGTTGGGCTTCGGAATCGTTTTCCGGGACGCCGGCTGGATGATCCTCCAGCGCGGGGATCTCAT
GCTGGAGTTCTTCGCCCACCCTAGGGGGAGGCTAACTGAAACACGGAAGGAGACAATACCGGAAGGAACC
CGCGCTATGACGGCAATAAAAAGACAGAATAAAACGCACGGTGTTGGGTCGTTTGTTCATAAACGCGGGG
TTCGGTCCCAGGGCTGGCACTCTGTCGATACCCCACCGAGACCCCATTGGGGCCAATACGCCCGCGTTTC
TTCCTTTTCCCCACCCCACCCCCCAAGTTCGGGTGAAGGCCCAGGGCTCGCAGCCAACGTCGGGGCGGCA
GGCCCTGCCATAGCCTCAGGTTACTCATATATACTTTAGATTGATTTAAAACTTCATTTTTAATTTAAAA
GGATCTAGGTGAAGATCCTTTTTGATAATCTCATGACCAAAATCCCTTAACGTGAGTTTTCGTTCCACTG
AGCGTCAGACCCCGTAGAAAAGATCAAAGGATCTTCTTGAGATCCTTTTTTTCTGCGCGTAATCTGCTGC
TTGCAAACAAAAAAACCACCGCTACCAGCGGTGGTTTGTTTGCCGGATCAAGAGCTACCAACTCTTTTTC
CGAAGGTAACTGGCTTCAGCAGAGCGCAGATACCAAATACTGTTCTTCTAGTGTAGCCGTAGTTAGGCCA
CCACTTCAAGAACTCTGTATCACCGCCTACATACCTCGCTCTGCTAATCCTGTTACCAGTGGCTGCTGCC
AGTGGCGATAAGTCGTGTCTTACCGGGTTGGACTCAAGACGATAGTTACCGGATAAGGCGCAGCGGTCGG
GCTGAACGGGGGGTTCGTGCACACAGCCCAGCTTGGAGCGAACGACCTACACCGAACTGAGATACCTACA
GCGTGAGCTATGAGAAAGCGCCACGCTTCCCGAAGGGAGAAAGGCGGACAGGTATCCGGTAAGCGGCAGG
GTCGGAACAGGAGAGCGCACGAGGGAGCTTCCAGGGGGAAACGCCTGGTATCTTTATAGTCCTGTCGGGT
TTCGCCACCTCTGACTTGAGCGTCGATTTTTGTGATGCTCGTCAGGGGGGCGGAGCCTATGGAAAAACGC
CAGCAACGCGGCCTTTTTACGGTTCCTGGCCTTTTGCTGGCCTTTTGCTCACATGTTCTTTCCTGCGTTA
TCCCCTGATTCTGTGGATAACCGTATTACCGCCATGCAT
